>Addgene plasmid #51374 | pcDNA3-FLAG-Lin28BdelN70 | addgene partial sequence | sequence record 80192 | CMV-F 5'-CGCAAATGGGCGGTAGGCGTG-3'
GAGCTCTCTGGCTAACTAGAGAACCCACTGCTTACTGGCTTATCGAAATTAATACGACTCACTATAGGGA
GACCCAAGCTTATGGACTACAAAGACGATGACGATAAAGGATCCATGGAAGGATTTAGAAGCCTAAAAGA
AGGAGAACCAGTGGAATTCACATTTAAAAAATCTTCCAAAGGCCTTGAGTCAATACGGGTAACAGGACCT
GGTGGGAGCCCCTGTTTAGGAAGTGAAAGAAGACCCAAAGGGAAGACACTACAGAAAAGAAAACCAAAGG
GAGATAGATGCTACAACTGTGGTGGCCTTGATCATCATGCTAAGGAATGTAGTCTACCTCCTCAGCCAAA
GAAGTGCCATTACTGTCAGAGCATCATGCACATGGTGGCAAACTGCCCACATAAAAATGTTGCACAGCCA
CCCGCGAGTTCTCAGGGAAGACAGGAAGCAGAATCCCAGCCATGCACTTCAACTCTCCCTCGAGAAGTGG
GAGGCGGGCATGGCTGTACATCACCACCGTTTCCTCAGGAGGCTAGGGCAGAGATCTCAGAACGGTCAGG
CAGGTCACCTCAAGAAGCTTCCTCCACGAAGTCATCTATAGCACCAGAAGAGCAAAGCAAAAAGGGGCCT
TCAGTTCAAAAAAGGAAAAAGACATAACAGGTCTTCTTCATATGTTCTTTCCTTTACCCGGTTGCAAAGT
CTACCTCATGCAAGTATAGGGGAACAGTATTTCACAAGCAGTAGCTGACCTGGGAGCGGCCGCTCGAGCA
TGCATCTAGAGGGCCCTATTCTATAGTGTCACCTAAATGCTAGAGCTCGCTGATCAGCCTCGACTGTGCC
TTCTAGTTGCCAGCCATCTGTTGTTTGCCCCTCCCCCGTGCCTTCCTTGACCCTGGA
