[The description below was written by a language model from this plasmid's Addgene catalogue record.]
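Description:
pcDNA3-FLAG-Lin28BdelN70 is a mammalian expression plasmid built on the pcDNA3 backbone, carrying a truncated form of human LIN28B (also known as CSDD2) that lacks its N-terminal 70 amino acids. The insert sits between BamHI and NotI sites, both of which were preserved during cloning, and is transcribed from the CMV promoter, a strong constitutive promoter suited to transient expression in transfected mammalian cells. A FLAG epitope encoded by the modified backbone is fused to the N-terminus of the truncated protein, allowing detection by immunoblotting or immunofluorescence and recovery by anti-FLAG immunoprecipitation. In bacteria the plasmid is selected with ampicillin and is recorded as low copy. No feature table accompanies the record, so other backbone elements, such as the polyadenylation signal or any mammalian selection marker that standard pcDNA3 would carry, are not confirmed here.

LIN28B is an RNA-binding protein known for regulating let-7 family microRNAs, and the associated publication concerns Lin28-mediated terminal uridylation of let-7 precursor microRNA. An N-terminal deletion mutant of this kind is typically used alongside the full-length protein for domain mapping, to test which regions are needed for RNA binding, protein interactions, localisation or inhibition of let-7 maturation. The record does not state which functional domains the 70-residue deletion removes or what phenotype the mutant shows, so its specific experimental role should be taken from the publication rather than inferred from the catalogue entry.
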