Addgene plasmid #51374: pcDNA3-FLAG-Lin28BdelN70
Depositing lab: Narry Kim. Depositing organization: Seoul National University. Publication: Lin28 mediates the terminal uridylation of let-7 precursor MicroRNA. Heo I, Joo C, Cho J, Ha M, Han J, Kim VN. Mol Cell. 2008 Oct 24;32(2):276-84. doi: 10.1016/j.molcel.2008.09.014. PubMed 18951094.
Backbone
  Vector backbone: pcDNA3
  Backbone manufacturer: Invitrogen
  Vector type: Mammalian Expression
Growth in bacteria
  Bacterial resistance: Ampicillin, 100 μg/mL
  Growth temperature: 37°C
  Growth strain: DH5alpha
  Copy number: Low Copy
Gene/Insert
  Gene/Insert name: Lin28B
  Species: H. sapiens (human)
  Mutation: N-terminal 70 amino acids deletion
  Entrez Gene: LIN28B (a.k.a. CSDD2)
  Promoter: CMV
  Tag / fusion protein: FLAG (N terminal on backbone)
  Cloning method: Restriction Enzyme; 5′ cloning site BamHI (not destroyed); 3′ cloning site NotI (not destroyed)
  Sequencing primers: 5′ CAATGGGCGTGGATAGCG; 3′ CCAGGGTCAAGGAAGGCAC
Terms and licenses: Academic/Nonprofit Terms; Industry Terms: Not Available to Industry
Depositor comments: N-terminal deletion (70 amino acids)
How to cite: pcDNA3-FLAG-Lin28BdelN70 was a gift from Narry Kim (Addgene plasmid # 51374 ; http://n2t.net/addgene:51374 ; RRID:Addgene_51374)
